>Addgene plasmid #112479 | pZNF250.1.0-gDNA | depositor full sequence | sequence record 211870 | Full Sequence
TAGAGCTAGAAATAGCAAGTTAAAATAAGGCTAGTCCGTTATCAACTTGAAAAAGTGGCACCGAGTCGGT
GCTTTTTTGTTTTAGAGCTAGAAATAGCAAGTTAAAATAAGGCTAGTCCGTTTTTAGCGCGTGCGCCAAT
TCTGCAGACAAATGGCTCTAGAGGTACCCGTTACATAACTTACGGTAAATGGCCCGCCTGGCTGACCGCC
CAACGACCCCCGCCCATTGACGTCAATAGTAACGCCAATAGGGACTTTCCATTGACGTCAATGGGTGGAG
TATTTACGGTAAACTGCCCACTTGGCAGTACATCAAGTGTATCATATGCCAAGTACGCCCCCTATTGACG
TCAATGACGGTAAATGGCCCGCCTGGCATTGTGCCCAGTACATGACCTTATGGGACTTTCCTACTTGGCA
GTACATCTACGTATTAGTCATCGCTATTACCATGGTCGAGGTGAGCCCCACGTTCTGCTTCACTCTCCCC
ATCTCCCCCCCCTCCCCACCCCCAATTTTGTATTTATTTATTTTTTAATTATTTTGTGCAGCGATGGGGG
CGGGGGGGGGGGGGGGGCGCGCGCCAGGCGGGGCGGGGCGGGGCGAGGGGCGGGGCGGGGCGAGGCGGAG
AGGTGCGGCGGCAGCCAATCAGAGCGGCGCGCTCCGAAAGTTTCCTTTTATGGCGAGGCGGCGGCGGCGG
CGGCCCTATAAAAAGCGAAGCGCGCGGCGGGCGGGAGTCGCTGCGACGCTGCCTTCGCCCCGTGCCCCGC
TCCGCCGCCGCCTCGCGCCGCCCGCCCCGGCTCTGACTGACCGCGTTACTCCCACAGGTGAGCGGGCGGG
ACGGCCCTTCTCCTCCGGGCTGTAATTAGCTGAGCAAGAGGTAAGGGTTTAAGGGATGGTTGGTTGGTGG
GGTATTAATGTTTAATTACCTGGAGCACCTGCCTGAAATCACTTTTTTTCAGGTTGGACCGGTGCCACCA
TGGACTATAAGGACCACGACGGAGACTACAAGGATCATGATATTGATTACAAAGACGATGACGATAAGAT
GGCCCCAAAGAAGAAGCGGAAGGTCGGTATCCACGGAGTCCCAGCAGCCGACAAGAAGTACAGCATCGGC
CTGGACATCGGCACCAACTCTGTGGGCTGGGCCGTGATCACCGACGAGTACAAGGTGCCCAGCAAGAAAT
TCAAGGTGCTGGGCAACACCGACCGGCACAGCATCAAGAAGAACCTGATCGGAGCCCTGCTGTTCGACAG
CGGCGAAACAGCCGAGGCCACCCGGCTGAAGAGAACCGCCAGAAGAAGATACACCAGACGGAAGAACCGG
ATCTGCTATCTGCAAGAGATCTTCAGCAACGAGATGGCCAAGGTGGACGACAGCTTCTTCCACAGACTGG
AAGAGTCCTTCCTGGTGGAAGAGGATAAGAAGCACGAGCGGCACCCCATCTTCGGCAACATCGTGGACGA
GGTGGCCTACCACGAGAAGTACCCCACCATCTACCACCTGAGAAAGAAACTGGTGGACAGCACCGACAAG
GCCGACCTGCGGCTGATCTATCTGGCCCTGGCCCACATGATCAAGTTCCGGGGCCACTTCCTGATCGAGG
GCGACCTGAACCCCGACAACAGCGACGTGGACAAGCTGTTCATCCAGCTGGTGCAGACCTACAACCAGCT
GTTCGAGGAAAACCCCATCAACGCCAGCGGCGTGGACGCCAAGGCCATCCTGTCTGCCAGACTGAGCAAG
AGCAGACGGCTGGAAAATCTGATCGCCCAGCTGCCCGGCGAGAAGAAGAATGGCCTGTTCGGAAACCTGA
TTGCCCTGAGCCTGGGCCTGACCCCCAACTTCAAGAGCAACTTCGACCTGGCCGAGGATGCCAAACTGCA
GCTGAGCAAGGACACCTACGACGACGACCTGGACAACCTGCTGGCCCAGATCGGCGACCAGTACGCCGAC
CTGTTTCTGGCCGCCAAGAACCTGTCCGACGCCATCCTGCTGAGCGACATCCTGAGAGTGAACACCGAGA
TCACCAAGGCCCCCCTGAGCGCCTCTATGATCAAGAGATACGACGAGCACCACCAGGACCTGACCCTGCT
GAAAGCTCTCGTGCGGCAGCAGCTGCCTGAGAAGTACAAAGAGATTTTCTTCGACCAGAGCAAGAACGGC
TACGCCGGCTACATTGACGGCGGAGCCAGCCAGGAAGAGTTCTACAAGTTCATCAAGCCCATCCTGGAAA
AGATGGACGGCACCGAGGAACTGCTCGTGAAGCTGAACAGAGAGGACCTGCTGCGGAAGCAGCGGACCTT
CGACAACGGCAGCATCCCCCACCAGATCCACCTGGGAGAGCTGCACGCCATTCTGCGGCGGCAGGAAGAT
TTTTACCCATTCCTGAAGGACAACCGGGAAAAGATCGAGAAGATCCTGACCTTCCGCATCCCCTACTACG
TGGGCCCTCTGGCCAGGGGAAACAGCAGATTCGCCTGGATGACCAGAAAGAGCGAGGAAACCATCACCCC
CTGGAACTTCGAGGAAGTGGTGGACAAGGGCGCTTCCGCCCAGAGCTTCATCGAGCGGATGACCAACTTC
GATAAGAACCTGCCCAACGAGAAGGTGCTGCCCAAGCACAGCCTGCTGTACGAGTACTTCACCGTGTATA
ACGAGCTGACCAAAGTGAAATACGTGACCGAGGGAATGAGAAAGCCCGCCTTCCTGAGCGGCGAGCAGAA
AAAGGCCATCGTGGACCTGCTGTTCAAGACCAACCGGAAAGTGACCGTGAAGCAGCTGAAAGAGGACTAC
TTCAAGAAAATCGAGTGCTTCGACTCCGTGGAAATCTCCGGCGTGGAAGATCGGTTCAACGCCTCCCTGG
GCACATACCACGATCTGCTGAAAATTATCAAGGACAAGGACTTCCTGGACAATGAGGAAAACGAGGACAT
TCTGGAAGATATCGTGCTGACCCTGACACTGTTTGAGGACAGAGAGATGATCGAGGAACGGCTGAAAACC
TATGCCCACCTGTTCGACGACAAAGTGATGAAGCAGCTGAAGCGGCGGAGATACACCGGCTGGGGCAGGC
TGAGCCGGAAGCTGATCAACGGCATCCGGGACAAGCAGTCCGGCAAGACAATCCTGGATTTCCTGAAGTC
CGACGGCTTCGCCAACAGAAACTTCATGCAGCTGATCCACGACGACAGCCTGACCTTTAAAGAGGACATC
CAGAAAGCCCAGGTGTCCGGCCAGGGCGATAGCCTGCACGAGCACATTGCCAATCTGGCCGGCAGCCCCG
CCATTAAGAAGGGCATCCTGCAGACAGTGAAGGTGGTGGACGAGCTCGTGAAAGTGATGGGCCGGCACAA
GCCCGAGAACATCGTGATCGAAATGGCCAGAGAGAACCAGACCACCCAGAAGGGACAGAAGAACAGCCGC
GAGAGAATGAAGCGGATCGAAGAGGGCATCAAAGAGCTGGGCAGCCAGATCCTGAAAGAACACCCCGTGG
AAAACACCCAGCTGCAGAACGAGAAGCTGTACCTGTACTACCTGCAGAATGGGCGGGATATGTACGTGGA
CCAGGAACTGGACATCAACCGGCTGTCCGACTACGATGTGGACCATATCGTGCCTCAGAGCTTTCTGAAG
GACGACTCCATCGACAACAAGGTGCTGACCAGAAGCGACAAGAACCGGGGCAAGAGCGACAACGTGCCCT
CCGAAGAGGTCGTGAAGAAGATGAAGAACTACTGGCGGCAGCTGCTGAACGCCAAGCTGATTACCCAGAG
AAAGTTCGACAATCTGACCAAGGCCGAGAGAGGCGGCCTGAGCGAACTGGATAAGGCCGGCTTCATCAAG
AGACAGCTGGTGGAAACCCGGCAGATCACAAAGCACGTGGCACAGATCCTGGACTCCCGGATGAACACTA
AGTACGACGAGAATGACAAGCTGATCCGGGAAGTGAAAGTGATCACCCTGAAGTCCAAGCTGGTGTCCGA
TTTCCGGAAGGATTTCCAGTTTTACAAAGTGCGCGAGATCAACAACTACCACCACGCCCACGACGCCTAC
CTGAACGCCGTCGTGGGAACCGCCCTGATCAAAAAGTACCCTAAGCTGGAAAGCGAGTTCGTGTACGGCG
ACTACAAGGTGTACGACGTGCGGAAGATGATCGCCAAGAGCGAGCAGGAAATCGGCAAGGCTACCGCCAA
GTACTTCTTCTACAGCAACATCATGAACTTTTTCAAGACCGAGATTACCCTGGCCAACGGCGAGATCCGG
AAGCGGCCTCTGATCGAGACAAACGGCGAAACCGGGGAGATCGTGTGGGATAAGGGCCGGGATTTTGCCA
CCGTGCGGAAAGTGCTGAGCATGCCCCAAGTGAATATCGTGAAAAAGACCGAGGTGCAGACAGGCGGCTT
CAGCAAAGAGTCTATCCTGCCCAAGAGGAACAGCGATAAGCTGATCGCCAGAAAGAAGGACTGGGACCCT
AAGAAGTACGGCGGCTTCGACAGCCCCACCGTGGCCTATTCTGTGCTGGTGGTGGCCAAAGTGGAAAAGG
GCAAGTCCAAGAAACTGAAGAGTGTGAAAGAGCTGCTGGGGATCACCATCATGGAAAGAAGCAGCTTCGA
GAAGAATCCCATCGACTTTCTGGAAGCCAAGGGCTACAAAGAAGTGAAAAAGGACCTGATCATCAAGCTG
CCTAAGTACTCCCTGTTCGAGCTGGAAAACGGCCGGAAGAGAATGCTGGCCTCTGCCGGCGAACTGCAGA
AGGGAAACGAACTGGCCCTGCCCTCCAAATATGTGAACTTCCTGTACCTGGCCAGCCACTATGAGAAGCT
GAAGGGCTCCCCCGAGGATAATGAGCAGAAACAGCTGTTTGTGGAACAGCACAAGCACTACCTGGACGAG
ATCATCGAGCAGATCAGCGAGTTCTCCAAGAGAGTGATCCTGGCCGACGCTAATCTGGACAAAGTGCTGT
CCGCCTACAACAAGCACCGGGATAAGCCCATCAGAGAGCAGGCCGAGAATATCATCCACCTGTTTACCCT
GACCAATCTGGGAGCCCCTGCCGCCTTCAAGTACTTTGACACCACCATCGACCGGAAGAGGTACACCAGC
ACCAAAGAGGTGCTGGACGCCACCCTGATCCACCAGAGCATCACCGGCCTGTACGAGACACGGATCGACC
TGTCTCAGCTGGGAGGCGACAAAAGGCCGGCGGCCACGAAAAAGGCCGGCCAGGCAAAAAAGAAAAAGTA
AGAATTCCTAGAGCTCGCTGATCAGCCTCGACTGTGCCTTCTAGTTGCCAGCCATCTGTTGTTTGCCCCT
CCCCCGTGCCTTCCTTGACCCTGGAAGGTGCCACTCCCACTGTCCTTTCCTAATAAAATGAGGAAATTGC
ATCGCATTGTCTGAGTAGGTGTCATTCTATTCTGGGGGGTGGGGTGGGGCAGGACAGCAAGGGGGAGGAT
TGGGAAGAGAATAGCAGGCATGCTGGGGAGCGGCCGCAGGAACCCCTAGTGATGGAGTTGGCCACTCCCT
CTCTGCGCGCTCGCTCGCTCACTGAGGCCGGGCGACCAAAGGTCGCCCGACGCCCGGGCTTTGCCCGGGC
GGCCTCAGTGAGCGAGCGAGCGCGCAGCTGCCTGCAGGGGCGCCTGATGCGGTATTTTCTCCTTACGCAT
CTGTGCGGTATTTCACACCGCATA
[142 nt withheld, positions 5695-5836]
C
[141 nt withheld, positions 5838-5978]
CCTTTGACGTTGGAGTCCACGTTCTTT
[37 nt withheld, positions 6006-6042]
ACCCTATCTCGGGCTATTCTTTTGATTTATAAGGGATTTTGCCGATTTCGGCCTATTGGTTAAAAAATGA
GCTGATTTAACAAAAATTTAACGCGAATTTTAACAAAATATTAACGTTTACAATTTTATGGTGCACTCTC
AGTACAATCTGCTCTGATGCCGCATAGTTAAGCCAGCCCCGACACCCGCCAACACCCGCTGACGCGCCCT
GACGGGCTTGTCTGCTCCCGGCATCCGCTTACAGACAAGCTGTGACCGTCTCCGGGAGCTGCATGTGTCA
GAGGTTTTCACCGTCATCACCGAAACGCGCGAGACGAAAGGGCCTCGTGATACGCCTATTTTTATAGGTT
AATGTCATGATAATAATGGTTTCTTAGACGTCAGGTGGCACTTTTCGGGGAAATGTGCGCGGAACCCCTA
TTTGTTTATTTTTCTAAATACATTCAAATATGTATCCGCTCATGAGACAATAACCCTGATAAATGCTTCA
ATAATATTGAAAAAGGAAGAGTATGAGTATTCAACATTTCCGTGTCGCCCTTATTCCCTTTTTTGCGGCA
TTTTGCCTTCCTGTTTTTGCTCACCCAGAAACGCTGGTGAAAGTAAAAGATGCTGAAGATCAGTTGGGTG
CACGAGTGGGTTACATCGAACTGGATCTCAACAGCGGTAAGATCCTTGAGAGTTTTCGCCCCGAAGAACG
TTTTCCAATGATGAGCACTTTTAAAGTTCTGCTATGTGGCGCGGTATTATCCCGTATTGACGCCGGGCAA
GAGCAACTCGGTCGCCGCATACACTATTCTCAGAATGACTTGGTTGAGTACTCACCAGTCACAGAAAAGC
ATCTTACGGATGGCATGACAGTAAGAGAATTATGCAGTGCTGCCATAACCATGAGTGATAACACTGCGGC
CAACTTACTTCTGACAACGATCGGAGGACCGAAGGAGCTAACCGCTTTTTTGCACAACATGGGGGATCAT
GTAACTCGCCTTGATCGTTGGGAACCGGAGCTGAATGAAGCCATACCAAACGACGAGCGTGACACCACGA
TGCCTGTAGCAATGGCAACAACGTTGCGCAAACTATTAACTGGCGAACTACTTACTCTAGCTTCCCGGCA
ACAATTAATAGACTGGATGGAGGCGGATAAAGTTGCAGGACCACTTCTGCGCTCGGCCCTTCCGGCTGGC
TGGTTTATTGCTGATAAATCTGGAGCCGGTGAGCGTGGAAGCCGCGGTATCATTGCAGCACTGGGGCCAG
ATGGTAAGCCCTCCCGTATCGTAGTTATCTACACGACGGGGAGTCAGGCAACTATGGATGAACGAAATAG
ACAGATCGCTGAGATAGGTGCCTCACTGATTAAGCATTGGTAACTGTCAGACCAAGTTTACTCATATATA
CTTTAGATTGATTTAAAACTTCATTTTTAATTTAAAAGGATCTAGGTGAAGATCCTTTTTGATAATCTCA
TGACCAAAATCCCTTAACGTGAGTTTTCGTTCCACTGAGCGTCAGACCCCGTAGAAAAGATCAAAGGATC
TTCTTGAGATCCTTTTTTTCTGCGCGTAATCTGCTGCTTGCAAACAAAAAAACCACCGCTACCAGCGGTG
GTTTGTTTGCCGGATCAAGAGCTACCAACTCTTTTTCCGAAGGTAACTGGCTTCAGCAGAGCGCAGATAC
CAAATACTGTCCTTCTAGTGTAGCCGTAGTTAGGCCACCACTTCAAGAACTCTGTAGCACCGCCTACATA
CCTCGCTCTGCTAATCCTGTTACCAGTGGCTGCTGCCAGTGGCGATAAGTCGTGTCTTACCGGGTTGGAC
TCAAGACGATAGTTACCGGATAAGGCGCAGCGGTCGGGCTGAACGGGGGGTTCGTGCACACAGCCCAGCT
TGGAGCGAACGACCTACACCGAACTGAGATACCTACAGCGTGAGCTATGAGAAAGCGCCACGCTTCCCGA
AGGGAGAAAGGCGGACAGGTATCCGGTAAGCGGCAGGGTCGGAACAGGAGAGCGCACGAGGGAGCTTCCA
GGGGGAAACGCCTGGTATCTTTATAGTCCTGTCGGGTTTCGCCACCTCTGACTTGAGCGTCGATTTTTGT
GATGCTCGTCAGGGGGGCGGAGCCTATGGAAAAACGCCAGCAACGCGGCCTTTTTACGGTTCCTGGCCTT
TTGCTGGCCTTTTGCTCACATGTGAGGGCCTATTTCCCATGATTCCTTCATATTTGCATATACGATACAA
GGCTGTTAGAGAGATAATTGGAATTAATTTGACTGTAAACACAAAGATATTAGTACAAAATACGTGACGT
AGAAAGTAATAATTTCTTGGGTAGTTTGCAGTTTTAAAATTATGTTTTAAAATGGACTATCATATGCTTA
CCGTAACTTGAAAGTATTTCGATTTCTTGGCTTTATATATCTTGTGGAAAGGACGAAACACCGCACAGAA
AGTTGTGACCCAGTTT
Features (pLannotate 1.2.2; 18 found; start..end, strand, type, name):
     79..122     +  misc_RNA       gRNA scaffold (fragment): guide RNA scaffold for the Streptococcus pyogenes CRISPR/Cas9 system
    169..454     +  enhancer       CMV enhancer: human cytomegalovirus immediate early enhancer; contains an 18-bp deletion relative to the standard CMV enhancer
    456..733     +  promoter       chicken β-actin promoter: No description available
    734..962     +  intron         hybrid intron: hybrid between chicken β-actin (CBA) and minute virus of mice (MMV) introns (Gray et al., 2011)
   1100..2701    +  CDS            Cas9(N): N-terminal portion of Streptococcus pyogenes Cas9 (Zetsche et al., 2015)
   2702..5200    +  CDS            Cas9(C): C-terminal portion of Streptococcus pyogenes Cas9 (Zetsche et al., 2015)
   5201..5248    +  CDS            nucleoplasmin NLS: bipartite nuclear localization signal from nucleoplasmin
   5282..5393    +  polyA_signal   bGH poly(A) signal: bovine growth hormone polyadenylation signal
   5498..5638    +  repeat_region  AAV2 ITR: inverted terminal repeat of adeno-associated virus serotype 2 inverted
   5643..5694    -  misc_feature   bom (fragment): basis of mobility region from pBR322
   5713..6093    +  rep_origin     M13 ori (sequence partly withheld): M13 bacteriophage origin of replication; arrow indicates direction of (+) strand synthesis
   6169..6218    -  misc_feature   bom (fragment): basis of mobility region from pBR322
   6320..6355    -  CDS            rop (fragment): Rop protein, which maintains plasmids at low copy number; rop
   6450..6554    +  promoter       AmpR promoter: bla
   6555..7415    +  CDS            AmpR: β-lactamase; bla; confers resistance to ampicillin, carbenicillin, and related antibiotics
   7586..8174    +  rep_origin     ori: high-copy-number ColE1/pMB1/pBR322/pUC origin of replication
   8236..8476    +  promoter       U6 promoter: RNA polymerase III promoter for human U6 snRNA
   8505..72      +  misc_RNA       gRNA scaffold (across the origin): guide RNA scaffold for the Streptococcus pyogenes CRISPR/Cas9 system
