>Addgene plasmid #112479 | pZNF250.1.0-gDNA | addgene full sequence | sequence record 230515 | Addgene NGS Result
TAGAGCTAGAAATAGCAAGTTAAAATAAGGCTAGTCCGTTATCAACTTGAAAAAGTGGCACCGAGTCGGT
GCTTTTTTGTTTTAGAGCTAGAAATAGCAAGTTAAAATAAGGCTAGTCCGTTTTTAGCGCGTGCGCCAAT
TCTGCAGACAAATGGCTCTAGAGGTACCCGTTACATAACTTACGGTAAATGGCCCGCCTGGCTGACCGCC
CAACGACCCCCGCCCATTGACGTCAATAGTAACGCCAATAGGGACTTTCCATTGACGTCAATGGGTGGAG
TATTTACGGTAAACTGCCCACTTGGCAGTACATCAAGTGTATCATATGCCAAGTACGCCCCCTATTGACG
TCAATGACGGTAAATGGCCCGCCTGGCATTGTGCCCAGTACATGACCTTATGGGACTTTCCTACTTGGCA
GTACATCTACGTATTAGTCATCGCTATTACCATGGTCGAGGTGAGCCCCACGTTCTGCTTCACTCTCCCC
ATCTCCCCCCCCTCCCCACCCCCAATTTTGTATTTATTTATTTTTTAATTATTTTGTGCAGCGATGGGGG
CGGGGGGGGGGGGGCGGGGCGGGGCGAGGCGGAGAGGTGCGGCGGCAGCCAATCAGAGCGGCGCGCTCCG
AAAGTTTCCTTTTATGGCGAGGCGGCGGCGGCGGCGGCCCTATAAAAAGCGAAGCGCGCGGCGGGCGGGA
GTCGCTGCGCGCTGCCTTCGCCCCGTGCCCCGCTCCGCCGCCGCCTCGCGCCGCCCGCCCCGGCTCTGAC
TGACCGCGTTACTCCCACAGGTGAGCGGGCGGGACGGCCCTTCTCCTCCGGGCTGTAATTAGCTGAGCAA
GAGGTAAGGGTTTAAGGGATGGTTGGTTGGTGGGGTATTAATGTTTAATTACCTGGAGCACCTGCCTGAA
ATCACTTTTTTTCAGGTTGGACCGGTGCCACCATGGACTATAAGGACCACGACGGAGACTACAAGGATCA
TGATATTGATTACAAAGACGATGACGATAAGATGGCCCCAAAGAAGAAGCGGAAGGTCGGTATCCACGGA
GTCCCAGCAGCCGACAAGAAGTACAGCATCGGCCTGGACATCGGCACCAACTCTGTGGGCTGGGCCGTGA
TCACCGACGAGTACAAGGTGCCCAGCAAGAAATTCAAGGTGCTGGGCAACACCGACCGGCACAGCATCAA
GAAGAACCTGATCGGAGCCCTGCTGTTCGACAGCGGCGAAACAGCCGAGGCCACCCGGCTGAAGAGAACC
GCCAGAAGAAGATACACCAGACGGAAGAACCGGATCTGCTATCTGCAAGAGATCTTCAGCAACGAGATGG
CCAAGGTGGACGACAGCTTCTTCCACAGACTGGAAGAGTCCTTCCTGGTGGAAGAGGATAAGAAGCACGA
GCGGCACCCCATCTTCGGCAACATCGTGGACGAGGTGGCCTACCACGAGAAGTACCCCACCATCTACCAC
CTGAGAAAGAAACTGGTGGACAGCACCGACAAGGCCGACCTGCGGCTGATCTATCTGGCCCTGGCCCACA
TGATCAAGTTCCGGGGCCACTTCCTGATCGAGGGCGACCTGAACCCCGACAACAGCGACGTGGACAAGCT
GTTCATCCAGCTGGTGCAGACCTACAACCAGCTGTTCGAGGAAAACCCCATCAACGCCAGCGGCGTGGAC
GCCAAGGCCATCCTGTCTGCCAGACTGAGCAAGAGCAGACGGCTGGAAAATCTGATCGCCCAGCTGCCCG
GCGAGAAGAAGAATGGCCTGTTCGGAAACCTGATTGCCCTGAGCCTGGGCCTGACCCCCAACTTCAAGAG
CAACTTCGACCTGGCCGAGGATGCCAAACTGCAGCTGAGCAAGGACACCTACGACGACGACCTGGACAAC
CTGCTGGCCCAGATCGGCGACCAGTACGCCGACCTGTTTCTGGCCGCCAAGAACCTGTCCGACGCCATCC
TGCTGAGCGACATCCTGAGAGTGAACACCGAGATCACCAAGGCCCCCCTGAGCGCCTCTATGATCAAGAG
ATACGACGAGCACCACCAGGACCTGACCCTGCTGAAAGCTCTCGTGCGGCAGCAGCTGCCTGAGAAGTAC
AAAGAGATTTTCTTCGACCAGAGCAAGAACGGCTACGCCGGCTACATTGACGGCGGAGCCAGCCAGGAAG
AGTTCTACAAGTTCATCAAGCCCATCCTGGAAAAGATGGACGGCACCGAGGAACTGCTCGTGAAGCTGAA
CAGAGAGGACCTGCTGCGGAAGCAGCGGACCTTCGACAACGGCAGCATCCCCCACCAGATCCACCTGGGA
GAGCTGCACGCCATTCTGCGGCGGCAGGAAGATTTTTACCCATTCCTGAAGGACAACCGGGAAAAGATCG
AGAAGATCCTGACCTTCCGCATCCCCTACTACGTGGGCCCTCTGGCCAGGGGAAACAGCAGATTCGCCTG
GATGACCAGAAAGAGCGAGGAAACCATCACCCCCTGGAACTTCGAGGAAGTGGTGGACAAGGGCGCTTCC
GCCCAGAGCTTCATCGAGCGGATGACCAACTTCGATAAGAACCTGCCCAACGAGAAGGTGCTGCCCAAGC
ACAGCCTGCTGTACGAGTACTTCACCGTGTATAACGAGCTGACCAAAGTGAAATACGTGACCGAGGGAAT
GAGAAAGCCCGCCTTCCTGAGCGGCGAGCAGAAAAAGGCCATCGTGGACCTGCTGTTCAAGACCAACCGG
AAAGTGACCGTGAAGCAGCTGAAAGAGGACTACTTCAAGAAAATCGAGTGCTTCGACTCCGTGGAAATCT
CCGGCGTGGAAGATCGGTTCAACGCCTCCCTGGGCACATACCACGATCTGCTGAAAATTATCAAGGACAA
GGACTTCCTGGACAATGAGGAAAACGAGGACATTCTGGAAGATATCGTGCTGACCCTGACACTGTTTGAG
GACAGAGAGATGATCGAGGAACGGCTGAAAACCTATGCCCACCTGTTCGACGACAAAGTGATGAAGCAGC
TGAAGCGGCGGAGATACACCGGCTGGGGCAGGCTGAGCCGGAAGCTGATCAACGGCATCCGGGACAAGCA
GTCCGGCAAGACAATCCTGGATTTCCTGAAGTCCGACGGCTTCGCCAACAGAAACTTCATGCAGCTGATC
CACGACGACAGCCTGACCTTTAAAGAGGACATCCAGAAAGCCCAGGTGTCCGGCCAGGGCGATAGCCTGC
ACGAGCACATTGCCAATCTGGCCGGCAGCCCCGCCATTAAGAAGGGCATCCTGCAGACAGTGAAGGTGGT
GGACGAGCTCGTGAAAGTGATGGGCCGGCACAAGCCCGAGAACATCGTGATCGAAATGGCCAGAGAGAAC
CAGACCACCCAGAAGGGACAGAAGAACAGCCGCGAGAGAATGAAGCGGATCGAAGAGGGCATCAAAGAGC
TGGGCAGCCAGATCCTGAAAGAACACCCCGTGGAAAACACCCAGCTGCAGAACGAGAAGCTGTACCTGTA
CTACCTGCAGAATGGGCGGGATATGTACGTGGACCAGGAACTGGACATCAACCGGCTGTCCGACTACGAT
GTGGACCATATCGTGCCTCAGAGCTTTCTGAAGGACGACTCCATCGACAACAAGGTGCTGACCAGAAGCG
ACAAGAACCGGGGCAAGAGCGACAACGTGCCCTCCGAAGAGGTCGTGAAGAAGATGAAGAACTACTGGCG
GCAGCTGCTGAACGCCAAGCTGATTACCCAGAGAAAGTTCGACAATCTGACCAAGGCCGAGAGAGGCGGC
CTGAGCGAACTGGATAAGGCCGGCTTCATCAAGAGACAGCTGGTGGAAACCCGGCAGATCACAAAGCACG
TGGCACAGATCCTGGACTCCCGGATGAACACTAAGTACGACGAGAATGACAAGCTGATCCGGGAAGTGAA
AGTGATCACCCTGAAGTCCAAGCTGGTGTCCGATTTCCGGAAGGATTTCCAGTTTTACAAAGTGCGCGAG
ATCAACAACTACCACCACGCCCACGACGCCTACCTGAACGCCGTCGTGGGAACCGCCCTGATCAAAAAGT
ACCCTAAGCTGGAAAGCGAGTTCGTGTACGGCGACTACAAGGTGTACGACGTGCGGAAGATGATCGCCAA
GAGCGAGCAGGAAATCGGCAAGGCTACCGCCAAGTACTTCTTCTACAGCAACATCATGAACTTTTTCAAG
ACCGAGATTACCCTGGCCAACGGCGAGATCCGGAAGCGGCCTCTGATCGAGACAAACGGCGAAACCGGGG
AGATCGTGTGGGATAAGGGCCGGGATTTTGCCACCGTGCGGAAAGTGCTGAGCATGCCCCAAGTGAATAT
CGTGAAAAAGACCGAGGTGCAGACAGGCGGCTTCAGCAAAGAGTCTATCCTGCCCAAGAGGAACAGCGAT
AAGCTGATCGCCAGAAAGAAGGACTGGGACCCTAAGAAGTACGGCGGCTTCGACAGCCCCACCGTGGCCT
ATTCTGTGCTGGTGGTGGCCAAAGTGGAAAAGGGCAAGTCCAAGAAACTGAAGAGTGTGAAAGAGCTGCT
GGGGATCACCATCATGGAAAGAAGCAGCTTCGAGAAGAATCCCATCGACTTTCTGGAAGCCAAGGGCTAC
AAAGAAGTGAAAAAGGACCTGATCATCAAGCTGCCTAAGTACTCCCTGTTCGAGCTGGAAAACGGCCGGA
AGAGAATGCTGGCCTCTGCCGGCGAACTGCAGAAGGGAAACGAACTGGCCCTGCCCTCCAAATATGTGAA
CTTCCTGTACCTGGCCAGCCACTATGAGAAGCTGAAGGGCTCCCCCGAGGATAATGAGCAGAAACAGCTG
TTTGTGGAACAGCACAAGCACTACCTGGACGAGATCATCGAGCAGATCAGCGAGTTCTCCAAGAGAGTGA
TCCTGGCCGACGCTAATCTGGACAAAGTGCTGTCCGCCTACAACAAGCACCGGGATAAGCCCATCAGAGA
GCAGGCCGAGAATATCATCCACCTGTTTACCCTGACCAATCTGGGAGCCCCTGCCGCCTTCAAGTACTTT
GACACCACCATCGACCGGAAGAGGTACACCAGCACCAAAGAGGTGCTGGACGCCACCCTGATCCACCAGA
GCATCACCGGCCTGTACGAGACACGGATCGACCTGTCTCAGCTGGGAGGCGACAAAAGGCCGGCGGCCAC
GAAAAAGGCCGGCCAGGCAAAAAAGAAAAAGTAAGAATTCCTAGAGCTCGCTGATCAGCCTCGACTGTGC
CTTCTAGTTGCCAGCCATCTGTTGTTTGCCCCTCCCCCGTGCCTTCCTTGACCCTGGAAGGTGCCACTCC
CACTGTCCTTTCCTAATAAAATGAGGAAATTGCATCGCATTGTCTGAGTAGGTGTCATTCTATTCTGGGG
GGTGGGGTGGGGCAGGACAGCAAGGGGGAGGATTGGGAAGAGAATAGCAGGCATGCTGGGGAGCGGCCGC
AGGAACCCCTAGTGATGGAGTTGGCCACTCCCTCTCTGCGCGCTCGCTCGCTCACTGAGGCCGGGCGACC
AAAGGTCGCCCGACGCCCGGGCTTTGCCCGGGCGGCCTCAGTGAGCGAGCGAGCGCGCAGCTGCCTGCAG
GGGCGCCTGATGCGGTATTTTCTCCTTACGCATCTGTGCGGTATTTCACACCGCATA
[95 nt withheld, positions 5658-5752]
T
[46 nt withheld, positions 5754-5799]
C
[141 nt withheld, positions 5801-5941]
CCTTTGACGTTGGAGTCCACGTTCTTT
[37 nt withheld, positions 5969-6005]
ACTCTATCTCGGGCTATTCTTTTGATTTATAAGGGATTTTGCCGATTTCGGTCTATTGGTTAAAAAATGA
GCTGATTTAACAAAAATTTAACGCGAATTTTAACAAAATATTAACGTTTACAATTTTATGGTGCACTCTC
AGTACAATCTGCTCTGATGCCGCATAGTTAAGCCAGCCCCGACACCCGCCAACACCCGCTGACGCGCCCT
GACGGGCTTGTCTGCTCCCGGCATCCGCTTACAGACAAGCTGTGACCGTCTCCGGGAGCTGCATGTGTCA
GAGGTTTTCACCGTCATCACCGAAACGCGCGAGACGAAAGGGCCTCGTGATACGCCTATTTTTATAGGTT
AATGTCATGATAATAATGGTTTCTTAGACGTCAGGTGGCACTTTTCGGGGAAATGTGCGCGGAACCCCTA
TTTGTTTATTTTTCTAAATACATTCAAATATGTATCCGCTCATGAGACAATAACCCTGATAAATGCTTCA
ATAATATTGAAAAAGGAAGAGTATGAGTATTCAACATTTCCGTGTCGCCCTTATTCCCTTTTTTGCGGCA
TTTTGCCTTCCTGTTTTTGCTCACCCAGAAACGCTGGTGAAAGTAAAAGATGCTGAAGATCAGTTGGGTG
CACGAGTGGGTTACATCGAACTGGATCTCAACAGCGGTAAGATCCTTGAGAGTTTTCGCCCCGAAGAACG
TTTTCCAATGATGAGCACTTTTAAAGTTCTGCTATGTGGCGCGGTATTATCCCGTATTGACGCCGGGCAA
GAGCAACTCGGTCGCCGCATACACTATTCTCAGAATGACTTGGTTGAGTACTCACCAGTCACAGAAAAGC
ATCTTACGGATGGCATGACAGTAAGAGAATTATGCAGTGCTGCCATAACCATGAGTGATAACACTGCGGC
CAACTTACTTCTGACAACGATCGGAGGACCGAAGGAGCTAACCGCTTTTTTGCACAACATGGGGGATCAT
GTAACTCGCCTTGATCGTTGGGAACCGGAGCTGAATGAAGCCATACCAAACGACGAGCGTGACACCACGA
TGCCTGTAGCAATGGCAACAACGTTGCGCAAACTATTAACTGGCGAACTACTTACTCTAGCTTCCCGGCA
ACAATTAATAGACTGGATGGAGGCGGATAAAGTTGCAGGACCACTTCTGCGCTCGGCCCTTCCGGCTGGC
TGGTTTATTGCTGATAAATCTGGAGCCGGTGAGCGTGGAAGCCGCGGTATCATTGCAGCACTGGGGCCAG
ATGGTAAGCCCTCCCGTATCGTAGTTATCTACACGACGGGGAGTCAGGCAACTATGGATGAACGAAATAG
ACAGATCGCTGAGATAGGTGCCTCACTGATTAAGCATTGGTAACTGTCAGACCAAGTTTACTCATATATA
CTTTAGATTGATTTAAAACTTCATTTTTAATTTAAAAGGATCTAGGTGAAGATCCTTTTTGATAATCTCA
TGACCAAAATCCCTTAACGTGAGTTTTCGTTCCACTGAGCGTCAGACCCCGTAGAAAAGATCAAAGGATC
TTCTTGAGATCCTTTTTTTCTGCGCGTAATCTGCTGCTTGCAAACAAAAAAACCACCGCTACCAGCGGTG
GTTTGTTTGCCGGATCAAGAGCTACCAACTCTTTTTCCGAAGGTAACTGGCTTCAGCAGAGCGCAGATAC
CAAATACTGTTCTTCTAGTGTAGCCGTAGTTAGGCCACCACTTCAAGAACTCTGTAGCACCGCCTACATA
CCTCGCTCTGCTAATCCTGTTACCAGTGGCTGCTGCCAGTGGCGATAAGTCGTGTCTTACCGGGTTGGAC
TCAAGACGATAGTTACCGGATAAGGCGCAGCGGTCGGGCTGAACGGGGGGTTCGTGCACACAGCCCAGCT
TGGAGCGAACGACCTACACCGAACTGAGATACCTACAGCGTGAGCTATGAGAAAGCGCCACGCTTCCCGA
AGGGAGAAAGGCGGACAGGTATCCGGTAAGCGGCAGGGTCGGAACAGGAGAGCGCACGAGGGAGCTTCCA
GGGGGAAACGCCTGGTATCTTTATAGTCCTGTCGGGTTTCGCCACCTCTGACTTGAGCGTCGATTTTTGT
GATGCTCGTCAGGGGGGCGGAGCCTATGGAAAAACGCCAGCAACGCGGCCTTTTTACGGTTCCTGGCCTT
TTGCTGGCCTTTTGCTCACATGTGAGGGCCTATTTCCCATGATTCCTTCATATTTGCATATACGATACAA
GGCTGTTAGAGAGATAATTGGAATTAATTTGACTGTAAACACAAAGATATTAGTACAAAATACGTGACGT
AGAAAGTAATAATTTCTTGGGTAGTTTGCAGTTTTAAAATTATGTTTTAAAATGGACTATCATATGCTTA
CCGTAACTTGAAAGTATTTCGATTTCTTGGCTTTATATATCTTGTGGAAAGGACGAAACACCGGCACAGA
AAGTTGTGACCCAGTTT
Features (pLannotate 1.2.2; 19 found; start..end, strand, type, name):
     79..122     +  misc_RNA       gRNA scaffold (fragment): guide RNA scaffold for the Streptococcus pyogenes CRISPR/Cas9 system
    169..454     +  enhancer       CMV enhancer: human cytomegalovirus immediate early enhancer; contains an 18-bp deletion relative to the standard CMV enhancer
    456..574     +  promoter       chicken β-actin promoter (fragment): No description available
    571..697     +  promoter       chicken β-actin promoter (fragment): No description available
    698..925     +  intron         hybrid intron: hybrid between chicken β-actin (CBA) and minute virus of mice (MMV) introns (Gray et al., 2011)
   1063..2664    +  CDS            Cas9(N): N-terminal portion of Streptococcus pyogenes Cas9 (Zetsche et al., 2015)
   2665..5163    +  CDS            Cas9(C): C-terminal portion of Streptococcus pyogenes Cas9 (Zetsche et al., 2015)
   5164..5211    +  CDS            nucleoplasmin NLS: bipartite nuclear localization signal from nucleoplasmin
   5245..5356    +  polyA_signal   bGH poly(A) signal: bovine growth hormone polyadenylation signal
   5461..5601    +  repeat_region  AAV2 ITR: inverted terminal repeat of adeno-associated virus serotype 2 inverted
   5606..5657    -  misc_feature   bom (fragment): basis of mobility region from pBR322
   5676..6131    +  rep_origin     f1 ori (sequence partly withheld): f1 bacteriophage origin of replication; arrow indicates direction of (+) strand synthesis
   6132..6181    -  misc_feature   bom (fragment): basis of mobility region from pBR322
   6283..6318    -  CDS            rop (fragment): Rop protein, which maintains plasmids at low copy number; rop
   6413..6517    +  promoter       AmpR promoter: bla
   6518..7378    +  CDS            AmpR: β-lactamase; bla; confers resistance to ampicillin, carbenicillin, and related antibiotics
   7549..8137    +  rep_origin     ori: high-copy-number ColE1/pMB1/pBR322/pUC origin of replication
   8199..8439    +  promoter       U6 promoter: RNA polymerase III promoter for human U6 snRNA
   8469..72      +  misc_RNA       gRNA scaffold (across the origin): guide RNA scaffold for the Streptococcus pyogenes CRISPR/Cas9 system
