[The description below was written by a language model from this plasmid's Addgene catalogue record and pLannotate feature annotations shown in this document.]
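Description:
pZNF250.1.0-gDNA is a mammalian CRISPR expression plasmid built on the pX330 backbone. From a single vector it delivers both Streptococcus pyogenes Cas9 and a single guide RNA directed against the human transcription factor gene ZNF250 (also known as ZFP647 or ZNF647). It is maintained in E. coli through a high-copy ColE1/pUC-type origin and selected with ampicillin via the β-lactamase gene. The backbone also carries an f1/M13 phage origin, small remnants of pBR322 bom and rop sequences, and a single AAV2 inverted terminal repeat downstream of the Cas9 cassette. No mammalian selection marker or fluorescent reporter is annotated.

The guide is transcribed by RNA polymerase III from the human U6 promoter. A 20-nucleotide ZNF250 target sequence was inserted through BbsI sites that were destroyed during cloning, placing it directly upstream of the SpCas9 gRNA scaffold. The PAM listed in the record belongs to the genomic target and is not present in the plasmid. Cas9 is expressed from a hybrid promoter made up of the CMV enhancer, the chicken β-actin promoter and a chimeric CBA/MVM intron. Its coding sequence is annotated in two contiguous halves, ends in a nucleoplasmin bipartite nuclear localization signal, and is followed by the bGH polyadenylation signal.

Two sequence records are available, the depositor's full sequence and the repository's sequencing result. They differ by a few dozen nucleotides, with the difference apparently lying in the chicken β-actin promoter region, which is annotated as two fragments in the shorter record. The depositor notes that the plasmid is meant to be used with a companion construct, pZNF250-donor. This implies Cas9 cleavage at the ZNF250 locus to promote donor-templated editing, although the record does not describe the intended modification.
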