Addgene plasmid #112479: pZNF250.1.0-gDNA
Purpose: CRISPR plasmid for expression of Cas9 and gRNA targeting human transcription factor ZNF250
Depositing lab: Kevin White. Depositing organization: University of Chicago.
Backbone
  Vector backbone: pX330
  Backbone manufacturer: Zhang lab (Addgene plasmid ID: 42230)
  Vector type: Mammalian Expression, CRISPR
Growth in bacteria
  Bacterial resistance: Ampicillin, 100 μg/mL
  Growth temperature: 37°C
  Growth strain: DH5alpha
  Copy number: High Copy
Gene/Insert
  Gene/Insert name: ZNF250
  gRNA/shRNA sequence: GCACAGAAAGTTGTGACCCA TGG
  Species: H. sapiens (human)
  Entrez Gene: ZNF250 (a.k.a. ZFP647, ZNF647)
  Cloning method: Restriction Enzyme; 5′ cloning site BbsI (destroyed during cloning); 3′ cloning site BbsI (destroyed during cloning)
  Sequencing primers: 5′ hU6-F (5'-GAGGGCCTATTTCCCATGATT-3')
Terms and licenses: Academic/Nonprofit Terms; Industry Terms: Not Available to Industry
Depositor comments: gRNA sequence listed includes 20 nucleotide target sequence, followed by the uncloned PAM sequence. The PAM sequence is not present in the plasmid. Use with plasmid pZNF250-donor.
How to cite: pZNF250.1.0-gDNA was a gift from Kevin White (Addgene plasmid # 112479 ; http://n2t.net/addgene:112479 ; RRID:Addgene_112479)
